Addgene plasmid #222891: L2132-FKBP-GPA-114-5-CyOFP1
Purpose: Biosensor chain detecting rapamycin and responding with BRET. FKBP ectodomain, human Glycophorin A (GPA) scaffold, 20 GS linker, split Nanoluciferase fragment 114, 5 GS linker, CyOFP1 protein.
Depositing lab: Joshua Leonard. Depositing organization: Northwestern University. Publication: Building Synthetic Biosensors Using Red Blood Cell Proteins. Dolberg TB, Gunnels TF, Ling T, Sarnese KA, Crispino JD, Leonard JN. ACS Synth Biol. 2024 Apr 19;13(4):1273-1289. doi: 10.1021/acssynbio.3c00754. Epub 2024 Mar 27. PubMed 38536408.
Backbone
  Vector backbone: Modified pcDNA3.1/Hygro(+)
  Backbone manufacturer: Thermo Fisher
  Backbone size w/o insert (bp): 4305
  Vector type: Mammalian Expression
Growth in bacteria
  Bacterial resistance: Ampicillin, 100 μg/mL
  Growth temperature: 37°C
  Growth strain: DH5alpha
  Copy number: High Copy
Gene/Insert
  Gene/Insert name: FKBP-GPA-20GS-NanoLuc114-5GS-CyOFP1
  Species: H. sapiens (human), Synthetic
  Insert size (bp): 1768
  Promoter: CMV
  Tag / fusion protein: Myc (N terminal on insert)
  Cloning method: Restriction Enzyme; 5′ cloning site NheI (not destroyed); 3′ cloning site NotI (not destroyed)
Terms and licenses: Academic/Nonprofit Terms; Industry Terms: Not Available to Industry
Depositor comments: Please visit https://doi.org/10.1101/2023.12.16.571988 for bioRxiv preprint.
How to cite: L2132-FKBP-GPA-114-5-CyOFP1 was a gift from Joshua Leonard (Addgene plasmid # 222891 ; http://n2t.net/addgene:222891 ; RRID:Addgene_222891)
