[The description below was written by a language model from this plasmid's Addgene catalogue record and pLannotate feature annotations shown in this document.]
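Description:
L2132-FKBP-GPA-114-5-CyOFP1 is a mammalian expression plasmid built on a modified pcDNA3.1/Hygro(+) backbone. It encodes one chain of a synthetic, membrane-anchored biosensor that detects rapamycin and reports by BRET. It is propagated in E. coli at high copy from a ColE1/pUC-type origin under ampicillin selection (AmpR with its bla promoter), and it also carries an f1 origin. The backbone modification appears to have removed a working mammalian selection cassette. The annotation shows an SV40 early promoter followed only by a short ble-like fragment and the SV40 poly(A) signal, and no intact hygromycin resistance gene is annotated. The plasmid therefore seems suited mainly to transient transfection.

The insert lies between NheI and NotI, downstream of the CMV enhancer/promoter (with a T7 promoter just before the coding region), and is terminated by the bGH polyadenylation signal. The reading frame opens with a short glycophorin-like segment (annotated as a GYPB fragment), most likely a signal peptide. The record lists an N-terminal Myc tag, although this tag is not annotated in the feature table. Next come human FKBP12 as the extracellular rapamycin-binding domain and a human glycophorin A fragment that serves as the transmembrane scaffold. After the scaffold, the record describes a 20-residue GS linker, split NanoLuc fragment 114 (also not annotated), a 5-residue GS linker, and the long-Stokes-shift orange fluorescent protein CyOFP1.

In use, rapamycin would bring this chain together with a partner chain, presumably one carrying a complementary rapamycin-binding domain and the other NanoLuc fragment, though the record does not describe it. This would reconstitute luciferase, whose emission can transfer energy to CyOFP1. The construct comes from work on building biosensors from red blood cell membrane proteins.
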