Features (pLannotate 1.2.2; 24 found; start..end, strand, type, name):
     21..73      -  misc_feature   bom (fragment): basis of mobility region from pBR322
    228..607     +  enhancer       CMV enhancer: human cytomegalovirus immediate early enhancer
    608..811     +  promoter       CMV promoter: human cytomegalovirus (CMV) immediate early promoter
    807..840     +  LTR            5' LTR (truncated) (fragment): truncated 5' long terminal repeat (LTR) from HIV-1
    856..874     +  promoter       T7 promoter: promoter for bacteriophage T7 RNA polymerase
    900..956     +  CDS            GYPB (fragment): GLPB_HUMAN - Also known as GPB. Experimental evidence at protein level: Swiss-Prot protein existence level 1. This protein is a minor sialoglycoprotein in erythrocyte membranes. From Homo sapiens (Human).
    996..1319    +  CDS            FKBP1A: FKB1A_HUMAN - Also known as FKBP1, FKBP12. Experimental evidence at protein level: Swiss-Prot protein existence level 1. Keeps in an inactive conformation TGFBR1, the TGF-beta type I serine/threonine kinase receptor, preventing TGF-beta receptor activation in absence of ligand. Recruits SMAD7 to ACVR1B which prevents the association of SMAD2 and SMAD3 with the activin receptor complex, thereby blocking the activin signal. May modulate the RYR1 calcium channel activity. PPIases accelerate the folding of proteins. It catalyzes the cis-trans isomerization of proline imidic peptide bonds in oligop
   1381..1433    +  misc_feature   MCS: multiple cloning site
   1455..1844    +  CDS            GYPA (fragment): GLPA_HUMAN - Also known as GPA. Experimental evidence at protein level: Swiss-Prot protein existence level 1. Glycophorin A is the major intrinsic membrane protein of the erythrocyte. The N-terminal glycosylated segment, which lies outside the erythrocyte membrane, has MN blood group receptors. Appears to be important for the function of SLC4A1 and is required for high activity of SLC4A1. May be involved in translocation of SLC4A1 to the plasma membrane. Is a receptor for influenza virus. Is a receptor for Plasmodium falciparum erythrocyte-binding antigen 175 (EBA-175); binding of EBA-175 is d
   1968..2651    +  CDS            CyOFP1: CyOFP1 is a basic (constitutively fluorescent) long stokes shift fluorescent protein published in 2016, derived from Entacmaea quadricolor. It is reported to be a very rapidly-maturing monomer with moderate acid sensitivity.
   2705..2816    +  polyA_signal   bGH poly(A) signal: bovine growth hormone polyadenylation signal
   2933..2954    +  promoter       SV40 promoter (fragment): SV40 enhancer and early promoter
   2975..3403    +  rep_origin     f1 ori (sequence partly withheld): f1 bacteriophage origin of replication; arrow indicates direction of (+) strand synthesis
   3408..3430    +  promoter       SV40 promoter (fragment): SV40 enhancer and early promoter
   3431..3622    +  promoter       SV40 promoter: SV40 early promoter
   3649..3747    +  CDS            ble (fragment): BLE_KLEPN - Experimental evidence at protein level: Swiss-Prot protein existence level 1. Binding protein with a strong affinity to the bleomycin family of antibiotics. Binds to CL990; an antimitotic-antibiotic compound. From Klebsiella pneumoniae.
   3742..3863    +  polyA_signal   SV40 poly(A) signal: SV40 polyadenylation signal
   3936..3952    -  protein_bind   lac operator: The lac repressor binds to the lac operator to inhibit transcription in E. coli. This inhibition can be relieved by adding lactose or isopropyl-β-D-thiogalactopyranoside (IPTG). lac repressor encoded by lacI
   3960..3990    -  promoter       lac promoter: promoter for the E. coli lac operon
   4005..4026    -  protein_bind   CAP binding site: CAP binding activates transcription in the presence of cAMP. E. coli catabolite activator protein
   4039..4131    -  CDS            lacI (fragment): lac repressor; lacI; The lac repressor binds to the lac operator to inhibit transcription in E. coli. This inhibition can be relieved by adding lactose or isopropyl-β-D-thiogalactopyranoside (IPTG).
   4314..4902    -  rep_origin     ori: high-copy-number ColE1/pMB1/pBR322/pUC origin of replication
   5073..5933    -  CDS            AmpR: β-lactamase; bla; confers resistance to ampicillin, carbenicillin, and related antibiotics
   5934..6038    -  promoter       AmpR promoter: bla
>Addgene plasmid #222891 | L2132-FKBP-GPA-114-5-CyOFP1 | addgene full sequence | sequence record 440208 | Addgene NGS Result
CGGGAGATCTCCCGATCCCCTATGGTGCACTCTCAGTACAATCTGCTCTGATGCCGCATAGTTAAGCCAG
TATCTGCTCCCTGCTTGTGTGTTGGAGGTCGCTGAGTAGTGCGCGAGCAAAATTTAAGCTACAACAAGGC
AAGGCTTGACCGACAATTGCATGAAGAATCTGCTTAGGGTTAGGCGTTTTGCGCTGCTTCGCGATGTACG
GGCCAGATATACGCGTTGACATTGATTATTGACTAGTTATTAATAGTAATCAATTACGGGGTCATTAGTT
CATAGCCCATATATGGAGTTCCGCGTTACATAACTTACGGTAAATGGCCCGCCTGGCTGACCGCCCAACG
ACCCCCGCCCATTGACGTCAATAATGACGTATGTTCCCATAGTAACGCCAATAGGGACTTTCCATTGACG
TCAATGGGTGGAGTATTTACGGTAAACTGCCCACTTGGCAGTACATCAAGTGTATCATATGCCAAGTACG
CCCCCTATTGACGTCAATGACGGTAAATGGCCCGCCTGGCATTATGCCCAGTACATGACCTTATGGGACT
TTCCTACTTGGCAGTACATCTACGTATTAGTCATCGCTATTACCATGGTGATGCGGTTTTGGCAGTACAT
CAATGGGCGTGGATAGCGGTTTGACTCACGGGGATTTCCAAGTCTCCACCCCATTGACGTCAATGGGAGT
TTGTTTTGGCACCAAAATCAACGGGACTTTCCAAAATGTCGTAACAACTCCGCCCCATTGACGCAAATGG
GCGGTAGGCGTGTACGGTGGGAGGTCTATATAAGCAGAGCTCTCTGGCTAACTAGAGAACCCACTGCTTA
CTGGCTTATCGAAATTAATACGACTCACTATAGGGAGTCCCAAGCTGGCTAGCGCCACCATGTATGGAAA
AATAATCTTTGTATTACTATTGTCAGAAATTGTGAGCATATCAGCAGAGCAGAAACTCATCTCAGAAGAG
GATCTGGGCGCGCCTATGGGAGTGCAGGTGGAAACCATCTCCCCAGGAGACGGGCGCACCTTCCCCAAGC
GCGGCCAGACCTGCGTGGTGCACTACACCGGGATGCTTGAAGATGGAAAGAAATTTGATTCCTCCCGGGA
CAGAAACAAGCCCTTTAAGTTTATGCTAGGCAAGCAGGAGGTGATCCGAGGCTGGGAAGAAGGGGTTGCC
CAGATGAGTGTGGGTCAGAGAGCCAAACTGACTATATCTCCAGATTATGCCTATGGTGCCACTGGGCACC
CAGGCATCATCCCACCACATGCCACTCTCGTCTTCGATGTGGAGCTTCTAAAACTGGAAAGTGCTGGTGG
TAGTGCTGGTGGTAGTGCTGGTGGTAGTGCTGGTGGTAGTGCTGGTGGTCCTCGAGCTCAAGCTTCGAAT
TCTGCAGTCGACGGTACCGCGGGCCCGGGATCCACCGGATCTAGAACCGGTTTAAGTACCACTGAGGTGG
CAATGCACACTTCAACCTCTTCTTCAGTCACAAAGAGTTACATCTCATCACAGACAAATGATACGCACAA
ACGGGACACATATGCAGCCACTCCTAGAGCTCATGAAGTTTCAGAAATTTCTGTTAGAACTGTTTACCCT
CCAGAAGAGGAAACCGGAGAAAGGGTACAACTTGCCCATCATTTCTCTGAACCAGAGATAACACTCATTA
TTTTTGGGGTGATGGCTGGTGTTATTGGAACGATCCTCTTAATTTCTTACGGTATTCGCCGACTGATAAA
GAAAAGCCCATCTGATGTAAAACCTCTCCCCTCACCTGACACAGACGTGCCTTTAAGTTCTGTTGAAATA
GAAAATCCAGAGACAAGTGATCAATTAATTAAGGGCGGCAGCGGCGGCTCCGGTGGATCTGGCGGTGGAA
GCGGAGGTTCTGGTGGTTCTGGCGTGACAGGCTACCGGCTGTTCGAGGAAATCCTGGGCGCCAGTGGGGG
TTCAGGCGAGCTGATCAAAGAAAACATGCGGAGCAAGCTGTACCTGGAAGGCAGCGTGAACGGCCACCAG
TTCAAGTGTACACACGAAGGCGAGGGCAAGCCCTACGAAGGCAAGCAGACCAACCGGATTAAGGTGGTGG
AAGGCGGCCCTCTGCCTTTCGCCTTTGATATCCTGGCCACACACTTTATGTACGGCAGCAAGGTGTTCAT
CAAGTACCCCGCCGACCTGCCTGACTACTTCAAGCAGAGCTTCCCCGAGGGCTTCACCTGGGAGCGAGTG
ATGGTGTTTGAGGACGGCGGAGTGCTGACCGCCACACAGGATACTTCTCTGCAGGACGGCGAGCTGATCT
ACAACGTGAAAGTGCGGGGCGTGAACTTCCCCGCCAATGGACCTGTGATGCAGAAGAAAACCCTCGGCTG
GGAGCCCAGCACCGAGACAATGTATCCAGCCGATGGCGGCCTCGAGGGCAGATGTGATAAGGCCCTGAAA
CTCGTCGGCGGAGGCCATCTGCACGTGAACTTTAAGACCACCTACAAGAGCAAGAAACCCGTGAAGATGC
CCGGCGTGCACTACGTGGACAGACGGCTGGAAAGAATCAAAGAGGCCGACAACGAGACATACGTGGAACA
GTACGAGCACGCCGTGGCCAGATACAGCAATCTCGGAGGCGGAATGGACGAGCTGTACAAATGAGCGGCC
GCTCGAGTCTAGAGGGCCCGTTTAAACCCGCTGATCAGCCTCGACTGTGCCTTCTAGTTGCCAGCCATCT
GTTGTTTGCCCCTCCCCCGTGCCTTCCTTGACCCTGGAAGGTGCCACTCCCACTGTCCTTTCCTAATAAA
ATGAGGAAATTGCATCGCATTGTCTGAGTAGGTGTCATTCTATTCTGGGGGGTGGGGTGGGGCAGGACAG
CAAGGGGGAGGATTGGGAAGTCAATAGCAGGCATGCTGGGGATGCGGTGGGCTCTATGGCTTCTGAGGCG
GAAAGAACCAGCTGGGGCTCTAGGGGGTATCCCC
[124 nt withheld, positions 2975-3098]
C
[91 nt withheld, positions 3100-3190]
A
[49 nt withheld, positions 3192-3240]
CCTTTGACGTTGGAGTCCACGTTCTTT
[37 nt withheld, positions 3268-3304]
ACCCTATCTCGGTCTATTCTTTTGATTTATAAGGGATTTTGCCGATTTCGGCCTATTGGTTAAAAAATGA
GCTGATTTAACAAAAATTTAACGCGAATTAATTCTGTGGAATGTGTGTCAGTTAGGCTCAATTAGTCAGC
AACCATAGTCCCGCCCCTAACTCCGCCCATCCCGCCCCTAACTCCGCCCAGTTCCGCCCATTCTCCGCCC
CATGGCTGACTAATTTTTTTTATTTATGCAGAGGCCGAGGCCGCCTCTGCCTCTGAGCTATTCCAGAAGT
AGTGAGGAGGCTTTTTTGGAGGCCTAGGCTTTTGCAAAAAGCTCCCGGGAGCTTGTATATCCATTTTCGG
AGGTTGGGCTTCGGAATCGTTTTCCGGGACGCCGGCTGGATGATCCTCCAGCGCGGGGATCTCATGCTGG
AGTTCTTCGCCCACCCCAACTTGTTTATTGCAGCTTATAATGGTTACAAATAAAGCAATAGCATCACAAA
TTTCACAAATAAAGCATTTTTTTCACTGCATTCTAGTTGTGGTTTGTCCAAACTCATCAATGTATCTTAT
CATGTCTGTATACCGTCGACCTCTAGCTAGAGCTTGGCGTAATCATGGTCATAGCTGTTTCCTGTGTGAA
ATTGTTATCCGCTCACAATTCCACACAACATACGAGCCGGAAGCATAAAGTGTAAAGCCTGGGGTGCCTA
ATGAGTGAGCTAACTCACATTAATTGCGTTGCGCTCACTGCCCGCTTTCCAGTCGGGAAACCTGTCGTGC
CAGCTGCATTAATGAATCGGCCAACGCGCGGGGAGAGGCGGTTTGCGTATTGGGCGCTCTTCCGCTTCCT
CGCTCACTGACTCGCTGCGCTCGGTCGTTCGGCTGCGGCGAGCGGTATCAGCTCACTCAAAGGCGGTAAT
ACGGTTATCCACAGAATCAGGGGATAACGCAGGAAAGAACATGTGAGCAAAAGGCCAGCAAAAGGCCAGG
AACCGTAAAAAGGCCGCGTTGCTGGCGTTTTTCCATAGGCTCCGCCCCCCTGACGAGCATCACAAAAATC
GACGCTCAAGTCAGAGGTGGCGAAACCCGACAGGACTATAAAGATACCAGGCGTTTCCCCCTGGAAGCTC
CCTCGTGCGCTCTCCTGTTCCGACCCTGCCGCTTACCGGATACCTGTCCGCCTTTCTCCCTTCGGGAAGC
GTGGCGCTTTCTCATAGCTCACGCTGTAGGTATCTCAGTTCGGTGTAGGTCGTTCGCTCCAAGCTGGGCT
GTGTGCACGAACCCCCCGTTCAGCCCGACCGCTGCGCCTTATCCGGTAACTATCGTCTTGAGTCCAACCC
GGTAAGACACGACTTATCGCCACTGGCAGCAGCCACTGGTAACAGGATTAGCAGAGCGAGGTATGTAGGC
GGTGCTACAGAGTTCTTGAAGTGGTGGCCTAACTACGGCTACACTAGAAGAACAGTATTTGGTATCTGCG
CTCTGCTGAAGCCAGTTACCTTCGGAAAAAGAGTTGGTAGCTCTTGATCCGGCAAACAAACCACCGCTGG
TAGCGGTGGTTTTTTTGTTTGCAAGCAGCAGATTACGCGCAGAAAAAAAGGATCTCAAGAAGATCCTTTG
ATCTTTTCTACGGGGTCTGACGCTCAGTGGAACGAAAACTCACGTTAAGGGATTTTGGTCATGAGATTAT
CAAAAAGGATCTTCACCTAGATCCTTTTAAATTAAAAATGAAGTTTTAAATCAATCTAAAGTATATATGA
GTAAACTTGGTCTGACAGTTACCAATGCTTAATCAGTGAGGCACCTATCTCAGCGATCTGTCTATTTCGT
TCATCCATAGTTGCCTGACTCCCCGTCGTGTAGATAACTACGATACGGGAGGGCTTACCATCTGGCCCCA
GTGCTGCAATGATACCGCGAGATCCACGCTCACCGGCTCCAGATTTATCAGCAATAAACCAGCCAGCCGG
AAGGGCCGAGCGCAGAAGTGGTCCTGCAACTTTATCCGCCTCCATCCAGTCTATTAATTGTTGCCGGGAA
GCTAGAGTAAGTAGTTCGCCAGTTAATAGTTTGCGCAACGTTGTTGCCATTGCTACAGGCATCGTGGTGT
CACGCTCGTCGTTTGGTATGGCTTCATTCAGCTCCGGTTCCCAACGATCAAGGCGAGTTACATGATCCCC
CATGTTGTGCAAAAAAGCGGTTAGCTCCTTCGGTCCTCCGATCGTTGTCAGAAGTAAGTTGGCCGCAGTG
TTATCACTCATGGTTATGGCAGCACTGCATAATTCTCTTACTGTCATGCCATCCGTAAGATGCTTTTCTG
TGACTGGTGAGTACTCAACCAAGTCATTCTGAGAATAGTGTATGCGGCGACCGAGTTGCTCTTGCCCGGC
GTCAATACGGGATAATACCGCGCCACATAGCAGAACTTTAAAAGTGCTCATCATTGGAAAACGTTCTTCG
GGGCGAAAACTCTCAAGGATCTTACCGCTGTTGAGATCCAGTTCGATGTAACCCACTCGTGCACCCAACT
GATCTTCAGCATCTTTTACTTTCACCAGCGTTTCTGGGTGAGCAAAAACAGGAAGGCAAAATGCCGCAAA
AAAGGGAATAAGGGCGACACGGAAATGTTGAATACTCATACTCTTCCTTTTTCAATATTATTGAAGCATT
TATCAGGGTTATTGTCTCATGAGCGGATACATATTTGAATGTATTTAGAAAAATAAACAAATAGGGGTTC
CGCGCACATTTCCCCGAAAAGTGCCACCTGACGTCGACGGAT
